Addgene plasmid #16444: pOX-twk16
Depositing lab: Larry Salkoff. Depositing organization: Washington University in Saint Louis. Publication: Evolution tunes the excitability of individual neurons. Salkoff L, Butler A, Fawcett G, Kunkel M, McArdle C, Paz-y-Mino G, Nonet M, Walton N, Wang ZW, Yuan A, Wei A. Neuroscience. 2001 . 103(4):853-9. 10.1016/S0306-4522(01)00079-3 PubMed 11301195.
Backbone
  Vector backbone: pOX
  Backbone size w/o insert (bp): 3200
  Vector type: Xenopus Oocyte expression
Growth in bacteria
  Bacterial resistance: Ampicillin, 100 μg/mL
  Growth temperature: 37°C
  Growth strain: DH5alpha
  Copy number: Unknown
Gene/Insert
  Gene/Insert name: C.elegans Tandem pore domain K+ channel twk-16 (alt name: F52E4.4)
  Species: C. elegans (nematode)
  Insert size (bp): 1650
  GenBank ID: NM_076125
  Entrez Gene: twk-16
  Cloning method: Restriction Enzyme; 5′ cloning site EcoR1 (not destroyed); 3′ cloning site BamH1 (not destroyed)
  Sequencing primers: 5′ T3; 3′ T7
Terms and licenses: Academic/Nonprofit Terms; Industry Terms: Not Available to Industry
How to cite: pOX-twk16 was a gift from Larry Salkoff (Addgene plasmid # 16444 ; http://n2t.net/addgene:16444 ; RRID:Addgene_16444)
