[The description below was written by a language model from this plasmid's Addgene catalogue record.]
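Description:
pOX-twk16 is a Xenopus oocyte expression plasmid built on the pOX backbone (about 3.2 kb without insert). It carries the coding sequence for the Caenorhabditis elegans potassium channel subunit TWK-16, also known by the gene model name F52E4.4. The insert is roughly 1.65 kb and was placed in the vector by restriction cloning between an EcoRI site at the 5′ end and a BamHI site at the 3′ end. Both sites remain intact, so the fragment can be excised or transferred. The plasmid is propagated in standard E. coli cloning strains under ampicillin selection. The record gives no copy number and does not name the origin of replication.

TWK-16 belongs to the tandem pore domain ("two-P") family of K+ channels, in which each subunit contributes two pore-forming loops. These channels are generally associated with background or leak potassium conductances that set resting membrane potential and excitability. The record does not explicitly state the promoter or any flanking untranslated regions. T3 and T7 are listed as the 5′ and 3′ sequencing primers, which indicates that phage polymerase promoter sequences flank the cloning site. In oocyte vectors such promoters are typically used to make capped RNA by in vitro transcription for injection into oocytes. No epitope tags, reporters or fusion partners are recorded.

The vector type points to heterologous expression of the nematode channel in Xenopus oocytes, a system commonly used for electrophysiological characterisation. The associated publication concerns how the diversity of potassium channel genes shapes the excitability of individual neurons.
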