>Addgene plasmid #16444 | pOX-twk16 | addgene partial sequence | sequence record 22836 | T3 5'-GCAATTAACCCTCACTAAAGG-3'
TGTTCTTTTTGCAGAAGCTCAGAATAAACGCTCAACTTTGGCAGAGCTAGCGTCGACGGTATCGATAAGC
TTGATATCGAATTCCCACAATGATGTTTATTCTGCAACAACTACTTCGGTTTTTTCGGCTCAAAAATTTT
GAGCATGCAAAACCTTTCACACTTCATTGCTCACTTTTGATGCTCGTCCTTCTGTACTCATTTCTTGGTG
GATTTATATTCGATCGCATCGAGACCAATGCACACGCCGAAATGAAACGCAATGAACGGATCAATAGAAC
AGCGTGTGTTTCTCAAATTCTGCATTCTATTCACAGATGGAGCCATAATCAAACACACAAAGTGCAGTAC
GCAGAGGATATCGCTGATTGTTTTGAGCCTGAAAAAGACGAAAGAAGCGAATGGAATTTTGTAACTGCAA
CGTTATATGGTTTTGGCATTGTCACAACATTAGGGTACAACAGAATTGCGCCAATAACTTATACGGGAAG
AATGTTTTGTATCGTTTATGGCATTTGTGGTATACCAGTTACAATGATCATCATTGCAAATGTTGGCCAG
TACCTGAACAATTTTGCAGGAGATTCGAGACGCAAGATAGAAGCCTACAGGCAGCAGAGACGAATGTCAA
AAGCTTCATTGGCCGGCAAAATTTACAAAGAATCTTCAATCCAAGTCACATCGTTAGCTCTTCTATGTGT
CTTCTTAATATACGTGGCAGTTGGTGCATTACTATTGCCATTGTTAAATGGAGAACTCGACTTTTTCAAC
GGACTTTATTTTAATTTTTTGTGTTTAACTGC
